Addgene plasmid #39719: KHBD00664
Depositing lab: Bart Deplancke. Depositing organization: Swiss Federal Institute of Technology (EPFL). Publication: Automated protein-DNA interaction screening of Drosophila regulatory elements. Korneel Hens, Jean-Daniel Feuz, Alina Isakova, Antonina Lagovitina, Andreas Massouras, Julien Bryois, Patrick Callaerts, Susan E. Celniker, Bart Deplancke. Nat Methods. 2011 Oct 30;8(12):1065-70. 10.1038/nmeth.1763 PubMed 22037703.
Backbone
  Vector backbone: pDONR221
  Backbone manufacturer: Invitrogen
  Backbone size w/o insert (bp): 2536
  Vector type: Gateway DONR vector
Growth in bacteria
  Bacterial resistance: Kanamycin, 50 μg/mL
  Growth temperature: 37°C
  Growth strain: DH5alpha
  Copy number: High Copy
Gene/Insert
  Gene/Insert name: CG18023 (alt names: FBgn0004865; Eip78C; Ecdysone-induced protein 78C)
  Species: D. melanogaster (fly)
  Insert size (bp): 2598
  Entrez Gene: Eip78C (a.k.a. Dmel_CG18023, CG18023, DR-78, Dmel\CG18023, E78, E78A, E78B, E78D, EIP78C, Eip 78C, Eip78, Eip78D, Eip78c, NR1E1, anon-WO0172774.42, anon-WO0172774.44, dE78)
  Promoter: none
  Cloning method: Gateway Cloning
  Sequencing primers: 5′ M13-F20; 3′ M13R
Terms and licenses: Academic/Nonprofit Terms; Industry Terms: Not Available to Industry
Depositor comments: Please note that the ORFs in this collection were cloned open-ended (without a stop codon).
How to cite: KHBD00664 was a gift from Bart Deplancke (Addgene plasmid # 39719 ; http://n2t.net/addgene:39719 ; RRID:Addgene_39719)
