[The description below was written by a language model from this plasmid's Addgene catalogue record.]
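Description:
KHBD00664 is a Gateway entry clone built in the pDONR221 backbone, carrying the open reading frame of the Drosophila melanogaster gene CG18023, better known as Eip78C (Ecdysone-induced protein 78C, also called E78 or NR1E1), a member of the nuclear receptor family of transcription factors. The insert is about 2.6 kb in a backbone of about 2.5 kb once the donor cassette has been replaced. The plasmid is maintained at high copy in standard E. coli cloning strains under kanamycin selection. As is usual for a pDONR221-derived clone made by Gateway recombination, the ORF would be expected to sit between attL recombination sites, although no feature table is provided to confirm the exact layout. M13 forward and reverse primer sites in the backbone are used to sequence across the insert.

The construct contains no promoter, so it is not an expression plasmid. It serves as a shuttle from which the coding sequence can be moved by LR recombination into destination vectors of choice. The depositor notes that ORFs in this collection were cloned open-ended, without a stop codon, which allows in-frame C-terminal fusions to tags or functional domains supplied by the destination vector and means that such a vector must also supply the stop codon. The clone belongs to a collection of Drosophila ORF clones generated for automated screening of protein-DNA interactions at fly regulatory elements. Its typical use is therefore as source material for making transcription factor fusion constructs for such interaction assays or for other expression studies of Eip78C.
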