>Addgene plasmid #39719 | KHBD00664 | depositor partial sequence | sequence record 50159 | KHBD00664 sequence 2598 bps
ATGGATGTATACCAAATAGAGCTGGAGGAACAGGCACAAATCCGCTCCAAACTGCTGGTCGAAACCTGTG
TGAAGCACTCGTCTTCGGAGCAGCAGCAGCTCCAAGTTAAGCAGGAGGACCTCATCAAGGATTTCACTCG
GGACGAGGAGGAACAGCCAAGCGAAGAGGAGGCGGAGGAAGAGGACAACGAAGAGGACGAGGAAGAAGAA
GGCGAAGAAGAAGAGGAGGACGAAGAGGAGGACGAGGACGAGGAAGCCCTGCTGCCGGTAGTCAATTTTA
ATGCAAATTCAGACTTTAATTTGCATTTCTTTGACACACCGGAGGACTCGTCCACCCAAGGGGCCTACAG
TGAGGCCAATAGCTTGGAATCCGAGCAGGAAGAGGAGAAGCAAACACAGCAGCATCAGCAGCAGAAGCAG
CATCACCGGGATTTGGAGGATTGCCTAAGTGCCATTGAAGCTGATCCATTGCAGTTGTTGCATTGCGACG
ACTTCTATAGAACATCAGCCCTAGCAGAGAGTGTTGCAGCCAGTCTAAGCCCACAGCAGCAGCAGCAACG
GCAGCACACCCACCAGCAACAGCAGCAACAGCAGCAGCAGCAGCAACACCCTGGACAGCAGCAACATCAG
CTCAACTGCACGCTGAGCAATGGTGGAGGTGCTTTGTACACCATCAGCAGTGTGCATCAGTTCGGTCCGG
CCAGCAACCACAACACCAGCAGCAGCTCCCCCTCCTCCAGCGCCGCCCACTCTTCGCCGGACAGCGGCTG
CTCGTCGGCCTCCTCCTCCGGATCTTCGCGATCCTGCGGATCCTCCTCTGCATCCTCCTCCTCGTCAGCG
GTCAGCAGCACCATCAGCAGCGGCCGCAGCAGCAACAACAGCGTCGTCAACCCCGCAGCAACATCTTCAT
CTGTTGCGCATCTGAACAAAGAGCAACAGCAGCAGCCACTGCCGACGACACAGCTGCAACAGCAGCAGCA
GCACCAGCAGCAGTTGCAACACCCGCAGCAGCAGCAATCTTTTGGCCTAGCAGACAGCAGCAGCAGCAAC
GGCAGCAGCAACAACAACAACGGTGTCTCCTCGAAATCATTTGTGCCCTGCAAAGTCTGTGGCGACAAGG
CATCGGGATACCACTATGGTGTAACCTCCTGCGAGGGTTGCAAGGGATTCTTTCGTCGCAGTATCCAGAA
GCAAATCGAATATCGCTGTTTGCGGGACGGCAAGTGCCTGGTCATCAGACTGAACCGCAATCGCTGCCAG
TACTGCCGCTTCAAGAAATGCCTTTCCGCTGGCATGAGCCGCGATTCCGTACGTTATGGTCGCGTTCCCA
AGCGTTCCCGTGAGCTGAACGGAGCGGCCGCCTCCTCCGCCGCCGCTGGAGCTCCTGCCTCCCTCAATGT
GGATGACTCTACCAGCAGCACACTGCACCCGAGTCACCTACAGCAGCAGCAGCAACAGCATCTACTACAG
CAGCAACAGCAGCAGCAACATCAGCCACAGCTGCCGCAACACCACCAACTGCAACAGCAGCCGCATGTAA
GCGGCGTACGTGTGAAGACCCCGAGTACTCCACAAACGCCACAAATGTGTTCGATCGCCTCCTCGCCATC
GGAGCTGGGCGGTTGCAATAGTGCCAATAACAATAACAATAATAACAACAACAGTAGCAGCGGTAATGCC
AGCGGTGGCAGCGGCGTGAGCGTCGGCGTTGTTGTTGTGGGCGGACACCAGCAACTGGTGGGAGGCAGCA
TGGTGGGAATGGCGGGCATGGGCACGGATGCCCACCAGGTGGGCATGTGTCACGACGGCTTGGCGGGAAC
GGCAAACGAGCTGACCGTCTACGATGTCATCATGTGCGTGTCGCAGGCGCACCGCCTCAACTGCTCCTAC
ACGGAGGAACTGACCAGAGAGCTCATGCGTCGTCCCGTGACGGTGCCACAAAATGGGATTGCCAGCACAG
TGGCCGAGAGTCTGGAGTTCCAGAAGATCTGGCTGTGGCAACAGTTCTCGGCCAGGGTGACGCCTGGCGT
TCAGCGGATTGTGGAGTTTGCGAAACGCGTACCTGGCTTCTGTGATTTCACCCAAGATGACCAGCTTATA
CTAATAAAGCTGGGCTTCTTCGAGGTCTGGTTGACCCATGTGGCCCGGTTGATCAATGAGGCGACATTGA
CACTGGACGATGGTGCCTACCTGACGCGCCAGCAGCTTGAGATACTCTACGATTCTGACTTTGTCAACGC
CTTGCTGAACTTTGCCAACACGCTGAACGCCTACGGGCTGAGTGACACCGAAATCGGACTCTTCTCGGCC
ATGGTGCTGCTTGCCTCGGATCGAGCTGGACTCAGCGAGCCCAAGGTGATCGGCAGGGCCAGGGAACTGG
TGGCCGAGGCGCTGCGCGTACAGATCCTGCGTTCGCGGGCAGGATCCCCACAGGCGCTGCAGCTGATGCC
GGCGCTGGAAGCCAAGATACCCGAGCTGAGATCCTTGGGGGCCAAGCACTTCTCACACCTAGACTGGCTA
CGGATGAACTGGACCAAGCTGCGCCTGCCGCCCCTCTTCGCCGAGATCTTCGACATCCCGAAGGCTGACG
ATGAGCTG
