>Addgene plasmid #39719 | KHBD00664 | addgene partial sequence | sequence record 52284 | M13Rev
AATAATGATTTTATTTTGACTGATAGTGACCTGTTCGTTGCAACAAATTGATAAGCAATGCTTTCTTATA
ATGCCAACTTTGTACAAGAAAGTTGGCAACAGCTCATCGTCAGCCTTCGGGATGTCGAAGATCTCGGCGA
AGAGGGGCGGCAGGCGCAGCTTGGTCCAGTTCATCCGTAGCCAGTCTAGGTGTGAGAAGTGCTTGGCCCC
CAAGGATCTCAGCTCGGGTATCTTGGCTTCCAGCGCCGGCATCAGCTGCAGCGCCTGTGGGGATCCTGCC
CGCGAACGCAGGATCTGTACGCGCAGCGCCTCGGCCACCAGTTCCCTGGCCCTGCCGATCACCTTGGGCT
CGCTGAGTCCAGCTCGATCCGAGGCAAGCAGCACCATGGCCGAGAAGAGTCCGATTTCGGTGTCACTCAG
CCCGTAGGCGTTCAGCGTGTTGGCAAAGTTCAGCAAGGCGTTGACAAAGTCAGAATCGTAGAGTATCTCA
AGCTGCTGGCGCGTCAGGTAGGCACCATCGTCCAGTGTCAATGTCGCCTCATTGATCAACCGGGCCACAT
GGGTCAACCAGACCTCGAAGAAGCCCAGCTTTATTAGTATAAGCTGGTCATCTTGGGTGAAATCACAGAA
GCCAGGTACGCGTTTCGCAAACTCCACAATCCGCTGAACGCCAGGCGTCACCCTGGCCGAGAACTGTTGC
CACAGCCAGATCTTCTGGAACTCCAGACTCTCGGCCACTGTGCTGGCAATCCCATTTTGTGGCACCGTCA
CGGGACGACGCATGAGCTCTCTGGTCAGTTCCTCCGTGTAGGAGCAGT
